Addgene plasmid #103096: pUC19-D4J3S7
Purpose: Cas9 coding gene template with optimized sequence for human codon usage
Depositing lab: Duhee Bang. Depositing organization: Yonsei University. Publication: High-throughput construction of multiple cas9 gene variants via assembly of high-depth tiled and sequence-verified oligonucleotides. Cho N, Seo HN, Ryu T, Kwon E, Huh S, Noh J, Yeom H, Hwang B, Ha H, Lee JH, Kwon S, Bang D. Nucleic Acids Res. 2018 May 18;46(9):e55. doi: 10.1093/nar/gky112. PubMed 29529247.
Backbone
  Vector backbone: pUC19
  Backbone manufacturer: NEB(New England Biolabs)
  Vector type: CRISPR ; Cloning vector
Growth in bacteria
  Bacterial resistance: Ampicillin, 100 μg/mL
  Growth temperature: 37°C
  Growth strain: DH5alpha
  Copy number: High Copy
Gene/Insert
  Gene/Insert name: D4J3S7(Cas9 coding gene from Coprococcus catus GD/7)
  Insert size (bp): 4014
  Mutation: human codon-optimized
  Cloning method: Gibson Cloning
  Sequencing primers: 5′ gctgcaaggcgattaagttg; 3′ cggctcgtatgttgtgtgg
Terms and licenses: Academic/Nonprofit Terms; Industry Terms: Not Available to Industry
How to cite: pUC19-D4J3S7 was a gift from Duhee Bang (Addgene plasmid # 103096 ; http://n2t.net/addgene:103096 ; RRID:Addgene_103096)
