[The description below was written by a language model from this plasmid's Addgene catalogue record and pLannotate feature annotations shown in this document.]
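Description:
pUC19-D4J3S7 is a bacterial cloning plasmid built on the pUC19 backbone that stores a synthetic, human codon-optimized Cas9 open reading frame. The insert, about 4 kb, encodes the Cas9 orthologue designated D4J3S7 from Coprococcus catus GD/7 and was placed into the vector by Gibson assembly. The full sequenced plasmid is 6,765 nt. It is maintained in E. coli through the high-copy ColE1/pUC origin and selected with ampicillin via the β-lactamase gene (AmpR) driven by its own bla promoter.

The automated feature table annotates only backbone elements. It does not label the Cas9 coding sequence, which presumably occupies the long unannotated stretch between the lacZα fragment and the lac operator. That position matches insertion into the pUC19 cloning region, which interrupts lacZα. Upstream of this region sit the usual pUC regulatory parts: the CAP binding site, the lac promoter and the lac operator. The short hits to bom, lacI, RSF ori and rop are small fragments, most likely residual backbone sequence or partial matches rather than functional units.

No mammalian promoter, polyadenylation signal, nuclear localization signal, epitope tag or guide RNA cassette is recorded, so this is not a ready-to-use expression vector for human cells despite the codon optimization. The record describes it as a Cas9 coding gene template, that is, a sequence source from which the open reading frame can be amplified or subcloned into expression vectors. It comes from work on high-throughput assembly of multiple cas9 gene variants from sequence-verified oligonucleotides.
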