Features (pLannotate 1.2.2; 11 found; start..end, strand, type, name):
     78..177     +  misc_feature   bom (fragment): basis of mobility region from pBR322
    183..337     -  CDS            lacZα (fragment): LacZα fragment of β-galactosidase; lacZ fragment
   4459..4475    -  protein_bind   lac operator: The lac repressor binds to the lac operator to inhibit transcription in E. coli. This inhibition can be relieved by adding lactose or isopropyl-β-D-thiogalactopyranoside (IPTG). lac repressor encoded by lacI
   4483..4513    -  promoter       lac promoter: promoter for the E. coli lac operon
   4528..4549    -  protein_bind   CAP binding site: CAP binding activates transcription in the presence of cAMP. E. coli catabolite activator protein
   4562..4654    -  CDS            lacI (fragment): lac repressor; lacI; The lac repressor binds to the lac operator to inhibit transcription in E. coli. This inhibition can be relieved by adding lactose or isopropyl-β-D-thiogalactopyranoside (IPTG).
   4656..4704    -  rep_origin     RSF ori (fragment): Plasmids containing the RSF 1030 origin of replication can be propagated in E. coli cells that contain additional plasmids with compatible origins.
   4887..5475    -  rep_origin     ori: high-copy-number ColE1/pMB1/pBR322/pUC origin of replication
   5646..6506    -  CDS            AmpR: β-lactamase; bla; confers resistance to ampicillin, carbenicillin, and related antibiotics
   6507..6611    -  promoter       AmpR promoter: bla
   6706..6741    +  CDS            rop (fragment): Rop protein, which maintains plasmids at low copy number; rop
>Addgene plasmid #103096 | pUC19-D4J3S7 | addgene full sequence | sequence record 201806 | Addgene NGS Result
ACAGCTTGTCTGTAAGCGGATGCCGGGAGCAGACAAGCCCGTCAGGGCGCGTCAGCGGGTGTTGGCGGGT
GTCGGGGCTGGCTTAACTATGCGGCATCAGAGCAGATTGTACTGAGAGTGCACCATATGCGGTGTGAAAT
ACCGCACAGATGCGTAAGGAGAAAATACCGCATCAGGCGCCATTCGCCATTCAGGCTGCGCAACTGTTGG
GAAGGGCGATCGGTGCGGGCCTCTTCGCTATTACGCCAGCTGGCGAAAGGGGGATGTGCTGCAAGGCGAT
TAAGTTGGGTAACGCCAGGGTTTTCCCAGTCACGACGTTGTAAAACGACGGCCAGTGTGCTGTCTCATCA
TTTTGGCAAAGAATTCGCGGCCGCCACCATGAAGCAAGAATACTTTTTGGGACTGGACATGGGCACCGGC
AGCCTCGGCTGGGCAGTAACAGATTCCACTTACCAAGTGATGAGAAAACACGGAAAGGCCCTTTGGGGCA
CCCGACTCTTTGAGAGTGCAAGTACAGCCGAAGAGAGGCGAATGTTCCGGACAGCAAGGAGACGGTTGGA
TCGACGAAACTGGCGAATACAGGTACTTCAGGAAATCTTCAGCGAGGAAATAAGTAAGGTGGATCCTGGG
TTCTTCCTGAGAATGAAGGAGAGTAAGTACTACCCAGAGGATAAAAGGGACGCAGAAGGGAATTGCCCAG
AGCTGCCATATGCTCTCTTTGTGGATGATAATTATACTGATAAGAATTATCATAAAGACTACCCAACCAT
CTACCATCTGCGCAAAATGCTTATGGAAACCACTGAGATTCCAGATATCAGGCTCGTCTATTTGGTTCTT
CATCATATGATGAAGCACCGGGGACACTTCCTGCTGTCTGGGGATATCTCTCAGATCAAGGAGTTTAAGT
CTACATTCGAACAGCTGATCCAGAACATCCAGGATGAGGAGCTTGAGTGGCATATTAGCTTGGACGATGC
CGCCATTCAGTTTGTGGAGCATGTACTGAAAGACAGGAATCTCACGAGATCTACCAAGAAGAGCCGGTTG
ATAAAGCAGCTTAACGCAAAGAGCGCATGCGAAAAAGCTATCCTTAATCTCCTGTCCGGGGGCACTGTCA
AACTGTCAGACATATTTAATAATAAGGAGCTGGACGAGTCCGAAAGACCAAAAGTCAGCTTCGCCGACTC
TGGTTATGACGATTACATCGGCATAGTTGAGGCTGAACTGGCCGAGCAGTATTATATTATCGCCAGCGCA
AAAGCCGTGTATGATTGGAGCGTGCTGGTGGAAATTCTCGGCAACTCCGTGAGTATTTCTGAGGCGAAGA
TCAAGGTGTACCAGAAACATCAGGCTGACTTGAAGACTCTGAAAAAGATTGTTAGGCAATACATGACTAA
GGAAGATTACAAAAGGGTGTTCGTCGACACCGAAGAAAAACTGAACAATTATTCAGCCTATATCGGAATG
ACTAAAAAGAATGGAAAGAAGGTTGATCTTAAGAGTAAACAGTGTACCCAGGCCGACTTTTATGATTTTT
TGAAAAAGAACGTTATCAAGGTGATCGATCATAAAGAAATCACACAGGAGATAGAATCCGAAATCGAGAA
GGAAAACTTCCTCCCCAAGCAGGTGACCAAGGATAATGGGGTTATCCCATACCAGGTTCACGATTATGAG
CTCAAGAAGATACTGGACAATTTGGGTACACGCATGCCATTTATCAAAGAAAACGCTGAAAAGATCCAGC
AGCTGTTCGAGTTTCGGATCCCCTATTACGTTGGACCTCTGAACCGAGTTGACGACGGCAAGGACGGAAA
ATTTACATGGTCCGTGAGGAAATCTGACGCCAGGATCTATCCCTGGAACTTCACTGAGGTCATTGATGTT
GAGGCCTCCGCGGAGAAGTTTATACGGAGGATGACAAACAAGTGCACATATCTCGTCGGCGAAGATGTTC
TTCCCAAAGATTCACTTGTGTACAGTAAGTTCATGGTGCTCAACGAACTTAACAACTTGAGACTGAACGG
AGAGAAGATAAGCGTGGAGCTCAAGCAAAGGATCTACGAGGAACTGTTTTGCAAGTATCGCAAAGTGACC
AGGAAAAAGCTGGAGCGGTATCTCGTGATCGAGGGGATTGCAAAGAAGGGCGTGGAGATCACTGGGATCG
ATGGGGATTTTAAGGCAAGCCTTACCGCTTATCACGATTTCAAGGAGCGCCTGACAGACGTGCAGCTGTC
CCAGAGAGCCAAGGAGGCTATAGTGCTTAACGTGGTGCTGTTTGGGGACGACAAGAAACTCCTCAAACAG
CGGTTGTCAAAGATGTACCCCAATCTCACTACCGGACAGCTGAAAGGCATTTGCAGCCTGTCCTATCAGG
GATGGGGACGACTTTCCAAAACGTTTCTGGAGGAAATTACCGTACCAGCCCCCGGTACGGGCGAAGTTTG
GAACATAATGACCGCACTTTGGCAGACCAATGACAACCTCATGCAACTCCTGAGTCGCAATTACGGTTTT
ACAAACGAGGTGGAGGAGTTCAACACTCTGAAGAAAGAAACCGACTTGAGCTACAAAACAGTGGATGAGC
TTTACGTTAGCCCTGCCGTCAAACGGCAAATCTGGCAGACCCTCAAAGTAGTGAAAGAGATACAGAAGGT
TATGGGAAATGCACCGAAGCGGGTTTTTGTGGAAATGGCTCGAGAGAAACAGGAGGGCAAGAGGTCCGAT
TCTAGAAAAAAGCAGCTTGTTGAACTGTACCGCGCTTGTAAAAACGAGGAGAGAGACTGGATCACTGAAC
TGAACGCTCAGAGCGATCAACAGCTTAGGAGTGACAAGCTGTTCCTGTACTACATTCAGAAGGGTAGATG
CATGTACTCCGGGGAAACCATTCAGCTGGACGAATTGTGGGATAATACCAAATATGATATTGACCATATC
TATCCTCAGTCAAAGACAATGGACGATTCCCTGAATAACCGGGTCCTCGTAAAGAAAAATTACAACGCCA
TCAAGAGCGATACCTATCCTCTGAGCCTTGATATCCAGAAGAAAATGATGTCCTTCTGGAAAATGCTTCA
ACAACAGGGCTTCATTACGAAGGAAAAGTATGTGCGGCTTGTGCGGTCTGACGAGCTGAGCGCTGATGAA
TTGGCCGGCTTCATAGAGAGACAAATTGTGGAAACCAGACAGAGTACCAAGGCGGTTGCGACGATCCTTA
AGGAGGCTCTGCCCGACACAGAGATTGTGTACGTAAAGGCTGGGAATGTTTCTAACTTCCGGCAGACCTA
TGAGCTGCTGAAGGTGCGCGAAATGAACGATCTCCACCACGCTAAGGACGCATACTTGAATATAGTGGTG
GGGAACGCGTACTTCGTGAAGTTTACGAAAAACGCTGCGTGGTTTATCCGCAACAATCCAGGCCGCTCTT
ATAACCTGAAACGGATGTTCGAGTTCGATATCGAGCGGTCTGGTGAAATAGCTTGGAAAGCCGGTAATAA
GGGCAGTATTGTCACTGTTAAGAAGGTGATGCAAAAGAATAATATCCTTGTGACAAGGAAAGCCTATGAG
GTAAAAGGCGGGCTGTTCGATCAGCAGATTATGAAAAAAGGCAAGGGACAGGTCCCGATCAAGGGTAATG
ATGAGCGACTGGCTGACATCGAGAAGTACGGGGGCTATAATAAGGCGGCCGGGACTTATTTCATGCTGGT
GAAGTCTCTGGATAAGAAAGGAAAGGAAATTCGAACTATCGAGTTCGTACCACTGTATCTGAAGAACCAA
ATCGAAATCAATCATGAGTCCGCCATTCAGTACCTGGCTCAGGAAAGAGGACTGAATAGCCCAGAAATTC
TCCTTTCCAAGATCAAGATCGACACTCTGTTTAAGGTCGACGGATTCAAGATGTGGCTCTCAGGACGGAC
AGGGAATCAGCTGATCTTTAAGGGCGCAAACCAGCTGATTCTTTCACACCAGGAAGCTGCGATCCTGAAA
GGTGTGGTGAAGTACGTGAATAGGAAGAACGAGAACAAAGATGCCAAGCTGTCTGAACGAGATGGGATGA
CCGAGGAGAAACTGCTTCAGCTGTACGACACCTTCCTGGACAAGCTGTCTAACACGGTTTATAGTATTCG
ACTCTCCGCACAGATCAAGACTCTGACAGAGAAGAGGGCAAAATTCATCGGGCTGTCCAATGAAGACCAG
TGCATAGTTCTCAACGAGATCTTGCATATGTTTCAGTGTCAGTCCGGCAGCGCCAATCTTAAGCTCATAG
GGGGCCCCGGCAGCGCTGGTATCCTGGTTATGAATAACAATATCACCGCTTGCAAACAGATTTCAGTGAT
CAATCAGTCACCCACCGGCATATATGAAAAGGAAATCGACCTGATCAAACTGAGCAGGGCTGACCCCAAG
AAGAAGAGGAAGGTGAGGTCCATGGTCATAGCTGTTTCCTGTGTGAAATTGTTATCCGCTCACAATTCCA
CACAACATACGAGCCGGAAGCATAAAGTGTAAAGCCTGGGGTGCCTAATGAGTGAGCTAACTCACATTAA
TTGCGTTGCGCTCACTGCCCGCTTTCCAGTCGGGAAACCTGTCGTGCCAGCTGCATTAATGAATCGGCCA
ACGCGCGGGGAGAGGCGGTTTGCGTATTGGGCGCTCTTCCGCTTCCTCGCTCACTGACTCGCTGCGCTCG
GTCGTTCGGCTGCGTCTTCCGCTTCCTCGCTCACTGACTCGCTGCGCTCGGTCGTTCGGCTGCGGCGAGC
GGTATCAGCTCACTCAAAGGCGGTAATACGGTTATCCACAGAATCAGGGGATAACGCAGGAAAGAACATG
TGAGCAAAAGGCCAGCAAAAGGCCAGGAACCGTAAAAAGGCCGCGTTGCTGGCGTTTTTCCATAGGCTCC
GCCCCCCTGACGAGCATCACAAAAATCGACGCTCAAGTCAGAGGTGGCGAAACCCGACAGGACTATAAAG
ATACCAGGCGTTTCCCCCTGGAAGCTCCCTCGTGCGCTCTCCTGTTCCGACCCTGCCGCTTACCGGATAC
CTGTCCGCCTTTCTCCCTTCGGGAAGCGTGGCGCTTTCTCATAGCTCACGCTGTAGGTATCTCAGTTCGG
TGTAGGTCGTTCGCTCCAAGCTGGGCTGTGTGCACGAACCCCCCGTTCAGCCCGACCGCTGCGCCTTATC
CGGTAACTATCGTCTTGAGTCCAACCCGGTAAGACACGACTTATCGCCACTGGCAGCAGCCACTGGTAAC
AGGATTAGCAGAGCGAGGTATGTAGGCGGTGCTACAGAGTTCTTGAAGTGGTGGCCTAACTACGGCTACA
CTAGAAGAACAGTATTTGGTATCTGCGCTCTGCTGAAGCCAGTTACCTTCGGAAAAAGAGTTGGTAGCTC
TTGATCCGGCAAACAAACCACCGCTGGTAGCGGTGGTTTTTTTGTTTGCAAGCAGCAGATTACGCGCAGA
AAAAAAGGATCTCAAGAAGATCCTTTGATCTTTTCTACGGGGTCTGACGCTCAGTGGAACGAAAACTCAC
GTTAAGGGATTTTGGTCATGAGATTATCAAAAAGGATCTTCACCTAGATCCTTTTAAATTAAAAATGAAG
TTTTAAATCAATCTAAAGTATATATGAGTAAACTTGGTCTGACAGTTACCAATGCTTAATCAGTGAGGCA
CCTATCTCAGCGATCTGTCTATTTCGTTCATCCATAGTTGCCTGACTCCCCGTCGTGTAGATAACTACGA
TACGGGAGGGCTTACCATCTGGCCCCAGTGCTGCAATGATACCGCGAGACCCACGCTCACCGGCTCCAGA
TTTATCAGCAATAAACCAGCCAGCCGGAAGGGCCGAGCGCAGAAGTGGTCCTGCAACTTTATCCGCCTCC
ATCCAGTCTATTAATTGTTGCCGGGAAGCTAGAGTAAGTAGTTCGCCAGTTAATAGTTTGCGCAACGTTG
TTGCCATTGCTACAGGCATCGTGGTGTCACGCTCGTCGTTTGGTATGGCTTCATTCAGCTCCGGTTCCCA
ACGATCAAGGCGAGTTACATGATCCCCCATGTTGTGCAAAAAAGCGGTTAGCTCCTTCGGTCCTCCGATC
GTTGTCAGAAGTAAGTTGGCCGCAGTGTTATCACTCATGGTTATGGCAGCACTGCATAATTCTCTTACTG
TCATGCCATCCGTAAGATGCTTTTCTGTGACTGGTGAGTACTCAACCAAGTCATTCTGAGAATAGTGTAT
GCGGCGACCGAGTTGCTCTTGCCCGGCGTCAATACGGGATAATACCGCGCCACATAGCAGAACTTTAAAA
GTGCTCATCATTGGAAAACGTTCTTCGGGGCGAAAACTCTCAAGGATCTTACCGCTGTTGAGATCCAGTT
CGATGTAACCCACTCGTGCACCCAACTGATCTTCAGCATCTTTTACTTTCACCAGCGTTTCTGGGTGAGC
AAAAACAGGAAGGCAAAATGCCGCAAAAAAGGGAATAAGGGCGACACGGAAATGTTGAATACTCATACTC
TTCCTTTTTCAATATTATTGAAGCATTTATCAGGGTTATTGTCTCATGAGCGGATACATATTTGAATGTA
TTTAGAAAAATAAACAAATAGGGGTTCCGCGCACATTTCCCCGAAAAGTGCCACCTGACGTCTAAGAAAC
CATTATTATCATGACATTAACCTATAAAAATAGGCGTATCACGAGGCCCTTTCGTCTCGCGCGTTTCGGT
GATGACGGTGAAAACCTCTGACACATGCAGCTCCCGGAGACGGTC
