>Addgene plasmid #103096 | pUC19-D4J3S7 | depositor partial sequence | sequence record 195229 | D4J3S7
ATGAAGCAAGAATACTTTTTGGGACTGGACATGGGCACCGGCAGCCTCGGCTGGGCAGTAACAGATTCCA
CTTACCAAGTGATGAGAAAACACGGAAAGGCCCTTTGGGGCACCCGACTCTTTGAGAGTGCAAGTACAGC
CGAAGAGAGGCGAATGTTCCGGACAGCAAGGAGACGGTTGGATCGACGAAACTGGCGAATACAGGTACTT
CAGGAAATCTTCAGCGAGGAAATAAGTAAGGTGGATCCTGGGTTCTTCCTGAGAATGAAGGAGAGTAAGT
ACTACCCAGAGGATAAAAGGGACGCAGAAGGGAATTGCCCAGAGCTGCCATATGCTCTCTTTGTGGATGA
TAATTATACTGATAAGAATTATCATAAAGACTACCCAACCATCTACCATCTGCGCAAAATGCTTATGGAA
ACCACTGAGATTCCAGATATCAGGCTCGTCTATTTGGTTCTTCATCATATGATGAAGCACCGGGGACACT
TCCTGCTGTCTGGGGATATCTCTCAGATCAAGGAGTTTAAGTCTACATTCGAACAGCTGATCCAGAACAT
CCAGGATGAGGAGCTTGAGTGGCATATTAGCTTGGACGATGCCGCCATTCAGTTTGTGGAGCATGTACTG
AAAGACAGGAATCTCACGAGATCTACCAAGAAGAGCCGGTTGATAAAGCAGCTTAACGCAAAGAGCGCAT
GCGAAAAAGCTATCCTTAATCTCCTGTCCGGGGGCACTGTCAAACTGTCAGACATATTTAATAATAAGGA
GCTGGACGAGTCCGAAAGACCAAAAGTCAGCTTCGCCGACTCTGGTTATGACGATTACATCGGCATAGTT
GAGGCTGAACTGGCCGAGCAGTATTATATTATCGCCAGCGCAAAAGCCGTGTATGATTGGAGCGTGCTGG
TGGAAATTCTCGGCAACTCCGTGAGTATTTCTGAGGCGAAGATCAAGGTGTACCAGAAACATCAGGCTGA
CTTGAAGACTCTGAAAAAGATTGTTAGGCAATACATGACTAAGGAAGATTACAAAAGGGTGTTCGTCGAC
ACCGAAGAAAAACTGAACAATTATTCAGCCTATATCGGAATGACTAAAAAGAATGGAAAGAAGGTTGATC
TTAAGAGTAAACAGTGTACCCAGGCCGACTTTTATGATTTTTTGAAAAAGAACGTTATCAAGGTGATCGA
TCATAAAGAAATCACACAGGAGATAGAATCCGAAATCGAGAAGGAAAACTTCCTCCCCAAGCAGGTGACC
AAGGATAATGGGGTTATCCCATACCAGGTTCACGATTATGAGCTCAAGAAGATACTGGACAATTTGGGTA
CACGCATGCCATTTATCAAAGAAAACGCTGAAAAGATCCAGCAGCTGTTCGAGTTTCGGATCCCCTATTA
CGTTGGACCTCTGAACCGAGTTGACGACGGCAAGGACGGAAAATTTACATGGTCCGTGAGGAAATCTGAC
GCCAGGATCTATCCCTGGAACTTCACTGAGGTCATTGATGTTGAGGCCTCCGCGGAGAAGTTTATACGGA
GGATGACAAACAAGTGCACATATCTCGTCGGCGAAGATGTTCTTCCCAAAGATTCACTTGTGTACAGTAA
GTTCATGGTGCTCAACGAACTTAACAACTTGAGACTGAACGGAGAGAAGATAAGCGTGGAGCTCAAGCAA
AGGATCTACGAGGAACTGTTTTGCAAGTATCGCAAAGTGACCAGGAAAAAGCTGGAGCGGTATCTCGTGA
TCGAGGGGATTGCAAAGAAGGGCGTGGAGATCACTGGGATCGATGGGGATTTTAAGGCAAGCCTTACCGC
TTATCACGATTTCAAGGAGCGCCTGACAGACGTGCAGCTGTCCCAGAGAGCCAAGGAGGCTATAGTGCTT
AACGTGGTGCTGTTTGGGGACGACAAGAAACTCCTCAAACAGCGGTTGTCAAAGATGTACCCCAATCTCA
CTACCGGACAGCTGAAAGGCATTTGCAGCCTGTCCTATCAGGGATGGGGACGACTTTCCAAAACGTTTCT
GGAGGAAATTACCGTACCAGCCCCCGGTACGGGCGAAGTTTGGAACATAATGACCGCACTTTGGCAGACC
AATGACAACCTCATGCAACTCCTGAGTCGCAATTACGGTTTTACAAACGAGGTGGAGGAGTTCAACACTC
TGAAGAAAGAAACCGACTTGAGCTACAAAACAGTGGATGAGCTTTACGTTAGCCCTGCCGTCAAACGGCA
AATCTGGCAGACCCTCAAAGTAGTGAAAGAGATACAGAAGGTTATGGGAAATGCACCGAAGCGGGTTTTT
GTGGAAATGGCTCGAGAGAAACAGGAGGGCAAGAGGTCCGATTCTAGAAAAAAGCAGCTTGTTGAACTGT
ACCGCGCTTGTAAAAACGAGGAGAGAGACTGGATCACTGAACTGAACGCTCAGAGCGATCAACAGCTTAG
GAGTGACAAGCTGTTCCTGTACTACATTCAGAAGGGTAGATGCATGTACTCCGGGGAAACCATTCAGCTG
GACGAATTGTGGGATAATACCAAATATGATATTGACCATATCTATCCTCAGTCAAAGACAATGGACGATT
CCCTGAATAACCGGGTCCTCGTAAAGAAAAATTACAACGCCATCAAGAGCGATACCTATCCTCTGAGCCT
TGATATCCAGAAGAAAATGATGTCCTTCTGGAAAATGCTTCAACAACAGGGCTTCATTACGAAGGAAAAG
TATGTGCGGCTTGTGCGGTCTGACGAGCTGAGCGCTGATGAATTGGCCGGCTTCATAGAGAGACAAATTG
TGGAAACCAGACAGAGTACCAAGGCGGTTGCGACGATCCTTAAGGAGGCTCTGCCCGACACAGAGATTGT
GTACGTAAAGGCTGGGAATGTTTCTAACTTCCGGCAGACCTATGAGCTGCTGAAGGTGCGCGAAATGAAC
GATCTCCACCACGCTAAGGACGCATACTTGAATATAGTGGTGGGGAACGCGTACTTCGTGAAGTTTACGA
AAAACGCTGCGTGGTTTATCCGCAACAATCCAGGCCGCTCTTATAACCTGAAACGGATGTTCGAGTTCGA
TATCGAGCGGTCTGGTGAAATAGCTTGGAAAGCCGGTAATAAGGGCAGTATTGTCACTGTTAAGAAGGTG
ATGCAAAAGAATAATATCCTTGTGACAAGGAAAGCCTATGAGGTAAAAGGCGGGCTGTTCGATCAGCAGA
TTATGAAAAAAGGCAAGGGACAGGTCCCGATCAAGGGTAATGATGAGCGACTGGCTGACATCGAGAAGTA
CGGGGGCTATAATAAGGCGGCCGGGACTTATTTCATGCTGGTGAAGTCTCTGGATAAGAAAGGAAAGGAA
ATTCGAACTATCGAGTTCGTACCACTGTATCTGAAGAACCAAATCGAAATCAATCATGAGTCCGCCATTC
AGTACCTGGCTCAGGAAAGAGGACTGAATAGCCCAGAAATTCTCCTTTCCAAGATCAAGATCGACACTCT
GTTTAAGGTCGACGGATTCAAGATGTGGCTCTCAGGACGGACAGGGAATCAGCTGATCTTTAAGGGCGCA
AACCAGCTGATTCTTTCACACCAGGAAGCTGCGATCCTGAAAGGTGTGGTGAAGTACGTGAATAGGAAGA
ACGAGAACAAAGATGCCAAGCTGTCTGAACGAGATGGGATGACCGAGGAGAAACTGCTTCAGCTGTACGA
CACCTTCCTGGACAAGCTGTCTAACACGGTTTATAGTATTCGACTCTCCGCACAGATCAAGACTCTGACA
GAGAAGAGGGCAAAATTCATCGGGCTGTCCAATGAAGACCAGTGCATAGTTCTCAACGAGATCTTGCATA
TGTTTCAGTGTCAGTCCGGCAGCGCCAATCTTAAGCTCATAGGGGGCCCCGGCAGCGCTGGTATCCTGGT
TATGAATAACAATATCACCGCTTGCAAACAGATTTCAGTGATCAATCAGTCACCCACCGGCATATATGAA
AAGGAAATCGACCTGATCAAACTG
